LOCUS       Exported 789 bp ds-DNA linear SYN 27-AUG-2021
DEFINITION  synthetic linear DNA
ACCESSION   .
VERSION     .
KEYWORDS    pDONR223-DLG1
SOURCE      synthetic DNA construct
  ORGANISM  synthetic DNA construct
REFERENCE   1 (bases 1 to 789)
  AUTHORS   Johannessen CM, Boehm JS, Kim SY, Thomas SR, Wardwell L, Johnson LA,
            Emery CM, Stransky N, Cogdill AP, Barretina J, Caponigro G,
            Hieronymus H, Murray RR, Salehi-Ashtiani K, Hill DE, Vidal M, Zhao
            JJ, Yang X, Alkan O, Kim S, Harris JL, Wilson CJ, Myer VE, Finan PM,
            Root DE, Roberts TM, Golub T, Flaherty KT, Dummer R, Weber BL,
            Sellers WR, Schlegel R, Wargo JA, Hahn WC, Garraway LA
  TITLE     COT drives resistance to RAF inhibition through MAP kinase pathway
            reactivation.
  JOURNAL   Nature. 2010 Nov 24. ():.
  PUBMED    21107320
REFERENCE   2 (bases 1 to 789)
  AUTHORS   .
  TITLE     Direct Submission
  JOURNAL   Exported Aug 27, 2021 from SnapGene Server 1.1.58
            http://www.snapgene.com
FEATURES             Location/Qualifiers
     source          1..789
                     /organism="synthetic DNA construct"
                     /mol_type="other DNA"
     protein_bind    58..82
                     /gene="mutant version of attB"
                     /label=attB1
                     /bound_moiety="BP Clonase(TM)"
                     /note="recombination site for the Gateway(R) BP reaction"
ORIGIN
        1 atgggatagt ggacctgttc gttgcaacaa attgatgagc aatgcttttt tataatgcca
       61 actttgtaca aaaaagttgg caccatgccg gtccggaagc aagataccca gagagcattg
      121 caccttttgg aggaatatcg ttcaaaacta agccaaactg aagacagaca gctcagaagt
      181 tccatagaac gggttattaa catatttcag agcaacctct ttcaggcttt aatagatatt
      241 caagaatttt atgaagtgac cttactggat aatccaaaat gtatagatcg ttcaaagccg
      301 tctgaaccaa ttcaacctgt gaatacttgg gagatttcca gccttccaag ctctactgtg
      361 acttcagaga cactgccaag cagccttagc cctagtgtag agaaatacag gtatcaggat
      421 gaagatacac ctcctcaaga gcatatttcc ccacaaatca caaatgaagt gataggtcca
      481 gaattggttc atgtctcaga gaagaactta tcagagattg agaatgtcca tggatttgtt
      541 tctcattctc atatttcacc aataaaggca aatcctcccc cagtactggt caacacagat
      601 agcttgaaaa caccaactta cgttaatggc acagatgcag attatgaata tgaagaaatc
      661 acacttgaaa ggggaaattc agggcttggt ttcagcattg cagagtacgg acaacccaca
      721 cattggagat gactcaagta ttttcattac caaaattatc acaggggagc agccgcccaa
      781 gatgggaag
//
