>Addgene plasmid #23505 | pDONR223-DLG1 | addgene partial sequence | sequence record 29304 | 23505 with M13pUC-fwd
ATAATGATTTTATTTTGACTGATAGTGACCTGTTCGTTGCAACAAATTGATGAGCAATGCTTTTTTATAA
TGCCAACTTTGTACAAAAAAGTTGGCACCATGCCGGTCCGGAAGCAAGATACCCAGAGAGCATTGCACCT
TTTGGAGGAATATCGTTCAAAACTAAGCCAAACTGAAGACAGACAGCTCAGAAGTTCCATAGAACGGGTT
ATTAACATATTTCAGAGCAACCTCTTTCAGGCTTTAATAGATATTCAAGAATTTTATGAAGTGACCTTAC
TGGATAATCCAAAATGTATAGATCGTTCAAAGCCGTCTGAACCAATTCAACCTGTGAATACTTGGGAGAT
TTCCAGCCTTCCAAGCTCTACTGTGACTTCAGAGACACTGCCAAGCAGCCTTAGCCCTAGTGTAGAGAAA
TACAGGTATCAGGATGAAGATACACCTCCTCAAGAGCATATTTCCCCACAAATCACAAATGAAGTGATAG
GTCCAGAATTGGTTCATGTCTCAGAGAAGAACTTATCAGAGATTGAGAATGTCCATGGATTTGTTTCTCA
TTCTCATATTTCACCAATAAAGGCAAATCCTCCCCCAGTACTGGTCAACACAGATAGCTT
