>Addgene plasmid #23505 | pDONR223-DLG1 | addgene partial sequence | sequence record 36233 | M13rev
CAGCTGGATGGCAAATAATGATTTTATTTTGACTGATAGTGACCTGTTCGTTGCAACAAATTGATAAGCA
ATGCTTTCTTATAATGCCAACTTTGTACAAGAAAGTTGGCAATAGCTTTTCTTTTGCCGGAACCCAGATG
TAAGAACCAGATTGTTCTTCTATGATCTGTTTCACTTGGTTGTAAATGTCTTCCAGCGTATCCCCCTGTA
CAATAGCTGTGAAATGTTCAGTAAACTCCTGTTCCAGTTTCATGGCTCTCTCAAATGTTTTTCTGGCTTG
TTCTTCTGTTAGACGCTTATTCATTTCCATGATATTTTCCATGGATTTGGGTTTAATAAAAATGGAGATA
GGGTAAAGCTGTGCAATCTGTAATCTCTTTATGGCATTTCCAGACACATCAAGGATACAGTGTTTGCCCT
TTTCTGCTACTTCTCGTACAGACTGAACACTTGTTCCATATAGATGATTGTTATACTGGCCAGCTTCAAT
GAATTTATGTTCCTGGATATCTTTTTCCATCTGCTCTCTTGAAGTCACAAAATGATAATCTCTTCCATCT
ACCTCATAATCTCGTTTTGGTCTAGTTGTATGAGGAACACAGGATCCAAATTTGTCAGGAAATTCTGAGA
TCAAGTCATCATTTATCCTGTCTTTCATAGGTCCCAATATGATCACTGGTCGAGTATAATTAACTTCTTG
TTGATTCACTGGTTCATAAGATAAGACGTATTCTTCTTGACCACAGTTGGTGATATCAGGTGGTGCATAG
CCATCATTCATATACATACTTGTGGGTTTTGCCACTTTCAAATAAACAAAATCAGATGTGTTCT
