>Addgene plasmid #23505 | pDONR223-DLG1 | depositor partial sequence | sequence record 46985 | Author sequence, M13-rev
GTCAAACGGTGGGGGATGGAAATATGATTTTATTTTGACTGATAGTGACCTGTTCGTTGCAACAAATTGA
TAAGCAATGCTTTCTTATAATGCCAACTTTGTACAAGAAAGTTGGCAATAGCTTTTCTTTTGCCGGAACC
CAGATGTAAGAACCAGATTGTTCTTCTATGATCTGTTTCACTTGGTTGTAAATGTCTTCCAGCGTATCCC
CCTGTACAATAGCTGTGAAATGTTCAGTAAACTCCTGTTCCAGTTTCATGGCTCTCTCAAATGTTTTTCT
GGCTTGTTCTTCTGTTAGACGCTTATTCATTTCCATGATATTTTCCATGGATTTGGGTTTAATAAAAATG
GAGATAGGGTAAAGCTGTGCAATCTGTAATCTCTTTATGGCATTTCCAGACACATCAAGGATACAGTGTT
TGCCCTTTTCTGCTACTTCTCGTACAGACTGAACACTTGTTCCATATAGATGATTGTTATACTGGCCAGC
TTCAATGAATTTATGTTCCTGGATATCTTTTTCCATCTGCTCTCTTGAAGTCACAAAATGATAATCTCTT
CCATCTACCTCATAATCTCGTTTTGGTCTAGTTGTATGAGGAACACAGGATCCAAATTTGTCAGGAAATT
CTGAGATCAAGTCATCATTTATCCTGTCTTTCATAGGTCCCAATATGATCACTGGTCGAGTATAATTAAC
TTCTTGTTGATTCACTGGTTCATAAGATAAGACGTATTCTTCTTGACCACAGTTGGTGATATCAGGTGGT
GCATAGCCATCATTCATATACATACTTGTG
