[The description below was written by a language model from this plasmid's Addgene catalogue record and the feature table of its GenBank file.]
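Description:
pDONR223-DLG1 is a Gateway entry clone built in the Invitrogen pDONR223 donor backbone (about 5 kb without insert) and carrying the human DLG1 open reading frame (discs large homolog 1, also known as SAP97 or hDlg), recorded as a 2682 bp insert. It is a bacterial propagation plasmid only: it is maintained at high copy in E. coli under spectinomycin selection. The record names no promoter for expressing the ORF, and the depositor explicitly warns against using the plasmid directly for transfection. M13 forward and reverse primer sites flank the cloning region for sequence verification.

The ORF was introduced by Gateway recombination and deliberately lacks a stop codon. This "open" configuration lets the coding sequence be transferred by a further recombination reaction into a destination vector that supplies the promoter, a C-terminal epitope tag of choice and the stop codon. The depositors point to a companion set of four custom lentiviral destination vectors, obtained separately, for expressing such ORFs in mammalian cells. The clone belongs to a kit of ORF entry clones, and the associated publication concerns resistance to RAF inhibition through reactivation of the MAP kinase pathway.

The available sequence record is partial, a 789 bp linear read rather than the full plasmid. Its only annotated feature is a 25 bp Gateway recombination site labelled attB1 near the start of the read, presumably marking the junction at the 5′ end of the insert. The origin of replication, the spectinomycin resistance gene and most of the DLG1 ORF are not annotated there.
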