Addgene plasmid #23505: pDONR223-DLG1
Depositing lab: William Hahn & David Root. Depositing organization: Dana-Farber Cancer Institute. Publication: COT drives resistance to RAF inhibition through MAP kinase pathway reactivation. Johannessen CM, Boehm JS, Kim SY, Thomas SR, Wardwell L, Johnson LA, Emery CM, Stransky N, Cogdill AP, Barretina J, Caponigro G, Hieronymus H, Murray RR, Salehi-Ashtiani K, Hill DE, Vidal M, Zhao JJ, Yang X, Alkan O, Kim S, Harris JL, Wilson CJ, Myer VE, Finan PM, Root DE, Roberts TM, Golub T, Flaherty KT, Dummer R, Weber BL, Sellers WR, Schlegel R, Wargo JA, Hahn WC, Garraway LA. Nature. 2010 Dec 16;468(7326):968-72. doi: 10.1038/nature09627 PubMed 21107320.
Backbone
  Vector backbone: pDONR223
  Backbone manufacturer: Invitrogen
  Backbone size w/o insert (bp): 5005
  Vector type: Gateway Donor vector
Growth in bacteria
  Bacterial resistance: Spectinomycin, 50 μg/mL
  Growth temperature: 37°C
  Growth strain: DH5alpha
  Copy number: High Copy
Gene/Insert
  Gene/Insert name: DLG1 (alt name: discs, large homolog 1 (Drosophila);DLG1)
  Species: H. sapiens (human)
  Insert size (bp): 2682
  Entrez Gene: DLG1 (a.k.a. DLGH1, SAP-97, SAP97, hdlg)
  Cloning method: Gateway Cloning
  Sequencing primers: 5′ M13pUC-fwd; 3′ M13rev
Terms and licenses: Academic/Nonprofit Terms; Industry Terms: Not Available to Industry
Depositor comments: The ORF has no Stop codon. This design enables easy recombination into a destination vector to add an epitope tag of choice and Stop codon to the ORF. Do NOT use this plasmid directly for transfections. A set of 4 custom lentiviral vectors is available ( pLX301 (http://www.addgene.org/25895/) , pLX302 (http://www.addgene.org/25896/) , pLX303 (http://www.addgene.org/25897/) , pLX304 (http://www.addgene.org/25890/) ) to be used to express these ORFs in mammalian cells. These plasmids are not included in the kit and must be ordered separately.
How to cite: pDONR223-DLG1 was a gift from William Hahn & David Root (Addgene plasmid # 23505)
